>Addgene plasmid #64076 | Human PNP his-tagged | addgene partial sequence | sequence record 110781 | T7 5'-TAATACGACTCACTATAGGG-3'
AGAAGGAGATATACATATGCGGGGTTCTCATCATCATCATCATCATGGTATGGCTAGCATGACTGGTGGA
CAGCAAATGGGTCGGGATCTGTACGACGATGACGATAAGGATCCAACCCTTATGGAGAACGGATACACCT
ATGAAGATTATAAGAACACTGCAGAATGGCTTCTGTCTCATACTAAGCACCGACCTCAAGTTGCAATAAT
CTGTGGTTCTGGATTAGGAGGTCTGACTGATAAATTAACTCAGGCCCAGATCTTTGACTACAGTGAAATC
CCCAACTTTCCTCGAAGTACAGTGCCAGGTCATGCTGGCCGACTGGTGTTTGGGTTCCTGAATGGCAGGG
CCTGTGTGATGATGCAGGGCAGGTTCCACATGTATGAAGGGTACCCACTCTGGAAGGTGACATTCCCAGT
GAGGGTTTTCCACCTTCTGGGTGTGGACACCCTGGTAGTCACCAATGCAGCAGGAGGGCTGAACCCCAAG
TTTGAGGTTGGAGATATCATGCTGATCCGTGACCATATCAACCTACCTGGTTTCAGTGGTCAGAACCCTC
TCAGAGGGCCCAATGATGAAAGGTTTGGAGATCGTTTCCCTGCCATGTCTGATGCCTACGACCGGACTAT
GAGGCAGAGGGCTCTCAGTACCTGGAAACAAATGGGGGAGCAACGTGAGCTACAGGAAGGCACCTATGTG
ATGGTGGCAGGCCCCAGCTTTGAGACTGTGGCAGAATGTCGTGTGCTGCAGAAGCTGGGAGCAGACGCTG
TTGGCATGAGTACAGTACCAGAAGTTATCGTTGCACGGCACTGTGGACTTCGAGTCTTTGGCTTCTCACT
CATCACTAACAAGGTCATCATGGATTATGAAAGCCTGGAGAA
