>Addgene plasmid #64076 | Human PNP his-tagged | addgene partial sequence | sequence record 110881 | T7term 5'-GCTAGTTATTGCTCAGCGG-3'
GCAGCCGGATCAAGCTTCGAATTCGCCCTTTCAACTGGCTTTGTCAGGGAGTGGAATGCTGGCCATAAGA
ATGGAGACAAACTGTTCCAATTTCTGTGCAGCTTGTTTGCCAGCTGCTAAGACTTCTTCATGGTTGGCCT
TCTCCAGGCTTTCATAATCCATGATGACCTTGTTAGTGATGAGTGAGAAGCCAAAGACTCGAAGTCCACA
GTGCCGTGCAACGATAACTTCTGGTACTGTACTCATGCCAACAGCGTCTGCTCCCAGCTTCTGCAGCACA
CGACATTCTGCCACAGTCTCAAAGCTGGGGCCTGCCACCATCACATAGGTGCCTTCCTGTAGCTCACGTT
GCTCCCCCATTTGTTTCCAGGTACTGAGAGCCCTCTGCCTCATAGTCCGGTCGTAGGCATCAGACATGGC
AGGGAAACGATCTCCAAACCTTTCATCATTGGGCCCTCTGAGAGGGTTCTGACCACTGAAACCAGGTAGG
TTGATATGGTCACGGATCAGCATGATATCTCCAACCTCAAACTTGGGGTTCAGCCCTCCTGCTGCATTGG
TGACTACCAGGGTGTCCACACCCAGAAGGTGGAAAACCCTCACTGGGAATGTCACCTTCCAGAGTGGGTA
CCCTTCATACATGTGGAACCTGCCCTGCATCATCACACAGGCCCTGCCATTCAGGAACCCAAACACCAGT
CGGCCAGCATGACCTGGCACTGTACTTCGAGGAAAGTTGGGGATTTCACTGTAGTCAAAGATCTGGGCCT
GAGTTAATTTATCAGTCAGACCTCCTAATCCAGAACCACAGATTATTGCAACTTGAGGTCGGTGCTTA
