[The description below was written by a language model from this plasmid's Addgene catalogue record.]
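Description:
Human PNP his-tagged is a bacterial expression plasmid carrying the human purine nucleoside phosphorylase (PNP) coding sequence in a T7/NT TOPO backbone from Invitrogen. The plasmid confers ampicillin resistance for selection in E. coli and is maintained in a standard cloning strain; its copy number is recorded as unknown, and the record does not list the origin of replication or provide a feature map. As the backbone name indicates, vectors of this family place the insert under a T7 promoter, so protein production would normally depend on a host supplying T7 RNA polymerase, although the promoter is not stated as a separate field in the record.

The insert is fused at its N terminus to a histidine tag, which allows the recombinant enzyme to be purified by immobilised metal affinity chromatography. The record does not say whether a protease cleavage site or other epitope lies between the tag and PNP, nor whether the insert carries any mutations relative to the reference human sequence.

PNP catalyses the reversible phosphorolysis of purine nucleosides such as inosine and guanosine to the free base and ribose-1-phosphate, and is a key enzyme of the purine salvage pathway. The stated purpose of the construct is simply expression of the human enzyme, and the associated work concerns transition state analogue inhibitors of PNP. This fits use of the plasmid as a source of purified recombinant human enzyme for kinetic, inhibitor-binding and related biochemical or structural studies.
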