Addgene plasmid #64076: Human PNP his-tagged
Purpose: Expression of human Purine Nucleoside Phosphorylase
Depositing lab: Vern Schramm. Depositing organization: Albert Einstein College of Medicine. Publication: Achieving the ultimate physiological goal in transition state analogue inhibitors for purine nucleoside phosphorylase. Lewandowicz A, Tyler PC, Evans GB, Furneaux RH, Schramm VL. J Biol Chem. 2003 Aug 22;278(34):31465-8. Epub 2003 Jul 3. 10.1074/jbc.C300259200 PubMed 12842889.
Backbone
  Vector backbone: T7/NT Topo
  Backbone manufacturer: Invitrogen
  Vector type: Bacterial Expression
Growth in bacteria
  Bacterial resistance: Ampicillin, 100 μg/mL
  Growth temperature: 37°C
  Growth strain: DH5alpha
  Copy number: Unknown
Gene/Insert
  Gene/Insert name: Purine Nucleoside Phosphorylase (alt name: PNP)
  Species: H. sapiens (human)
  GenBank ID: AH001522.1
  Entrez Gene: PNP (a.k.a. NP, PRO1837, PUNP)
  Tag / fusion protein: Histidine tag (N terminal on insert)
Terms and licenses: Academic/Nonprofit Terms; Industry Terms: Not Available to Industry
How to cite: Human PNP his-tagged was a gift from Vern Schramm (Addgene plasmid # 64076 ; http://n2t.net/addgene:64076 ; RRID:Addgene_64076)
